>Addgene plasmid #31231 | pfGAD65 | addgene partial sequence | sequence record 36226 | SP6 5'-ATTTAGGTGACACTATAG-3'
GAGCTCGGATCCACTAGTAACGGCCGCCAGTGTGCTGGAATTCGCCCTTGCGGTTCATTCTCTCTTCATT
GTCTTCCAGGACACGCAAACTTGGTGGCACGTACCAGAAGCAGACATTTGTGTGCTGAGGCTTTCCATCA
AACACCATTTCGTATCCTTCTCGGTTTTTTATGATATTGTATAAATACTCTGCCAACTCCAAGCACTTAT
CAATATGTGCTTCAAACCCAGTGGTGCCCTTTGCCCTCCACATTAGCCATAATTTGAAAACATCGACGTG
GCGTCCGCACTGTAGGGCCTTGTCCCCAGTGTCGTAGGACAGGTCATAGTGTTTGTCTTGCTGGAAGAGG
TAGGAGGCATGCATCTGGTTGCAACTCTGCATCAATCCCTCTTCTCTAACCAGGAGAGCTGAGCACTGCA
AAGGGACGCCCATCATCTTGTGGGGGTTCCATGTCACAGAGTTGGCCCTCTCCACGCCGCTCAGTTTCCA
TTTGTGCTTCCGGGACATCAGTAATCCCCCACCCCAAGCTGCATCCACATGCATCCAGATCTTGTACTTT
TTGCAAAAATCAGCAACCGCCAAGAGGGGGTCAAATGCTCCGTACACAGTGGTCCCAGCCGTGGCGCTCA
CAAGGAAAGGAACAAATCCTTTTTGTTTGGCTTCAAGGATCCTTCTTTCAAGATCAGATGGGATCATTTT
CCCCCTCTCATCGCATTTAATCAGAATCACGCTGTCGGTTCCGATCCCCAAAGCTGCAGCTCCCTTCTTG
AGAGAAAAATGACTATGCTCTGATGTGAAAGCAATGAGCCTGGGAACAGCAGCCATTCCTTTCTCCTTGA
CTTC
