[The description below was written by a language model from this plasmid's Addgene catalogue record.]
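Description:
pfGAD65 is a bacterial cloning plasmid that carries a partial cDNA of ferret (Mustela putorius furo) GAD2, also known as GAD65, as a template for making in situ hybridization riboprobes. The backbone is pCRII-TOPO, a commercial TOPO-cloning vector of about 3.95 kb. It is maintained at high copy in E. coli and carries both ampicillin and kanamycin resistance, so either drug can be used for selection. The insert of roughly 1 kb was introduced by TOPO cloning, in which a PCR product is ligated directly into the topoisomerase-activated vector ends. The record does not say whether the flanking cloning sites survived.

In pCRII-TOPO the cloning site is flanked by opposing SP6 and T7 bacteriophage promoters, which also serve here as the sequencing primer sites. These promoters allow in vitro transcription of either strand of the insert. The depositor notes that the riboprobe is made by linearizing the plasmid with EcoRI and producing run-off transcripts with SP6 polymerase. The record does not explicitly state the insert orientation or confirm that this transcript is antisense, although that is what a detection probe would require. There is no eukaryotic promoter or expression cassette described, so the plasmid is a probe template rather than an expression vector.

GAD2 encodes a glutamate decarboxylase isoform that synthesizes GABA, and its mRNA is a standard marker for GABAergic inhibitory neurons. The associated work concerns molecular analysis of layer structure in the ferret neocortex, consistent with using this probe to map the distribution of inhibitory neurons in ferret brain tissue sections.
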