Addgene plasmid #31231: pfGAD65
Depositing lab: Cliff Ragsdale. Depositing organization: University of Chicago. Publication: Molecular analysis of neocortical layer structure in the ferret. Rowell JJ, Mallik AK, Dugas-Ford J, Ragsdale CW. J Comp Neurol. 2010 Aug 15. 518(16):3272-89. 10.1002/cne.22399 PubMed 20575059.
Backbone
  Vector backbone: pCRII-TOPO
  Backbone manufacturer: Invitrogen
  Backbone size w/o insert (bp): 3950
  Vector type: cDNA for in situ hybridization
Growth in bacteria
  Bacterial resistance: Ampicillin and Kanamycin, 100 & 50 μg/mL
  Growth temperature: 37°C
  Growth strain: DH5alpha
  Copy number: High Copy
Gene/Insert
  Gene/Insert name: GAD2 (alt name: GAD65)
  Species: Mustela putorius furo
  Insert size (bp): 1015
  Cloning method: TOPO Cloning; 5′ cloning site TOPO (unknown if destroyed); 3′ cloning site TOPO (unknown if destroyed)
  Sequencing primers: 5′ SP6; 3′ T7
Terms and licenses: Academic/Nonprofit Terms; Industry Terms: Not Available to Industry
Depositor comments: For riboprobe cut with EcoRI. Runoffs with SP6.
How to cite: pfGAD65 was a gift from Cliff Ragsdale (Addgene plasmid # 31231 ; http://n2t.net/addgene:31231 ; RRID:Addgene_31231)
